Addgene plasmid #36250: pRRL WS1.6 WASp
Depositing lab: David Rawlings. Depositing organization: Seattle Children's Hospital and Research Institute. Publication: Ubiquitous high-level gene expression in hematopoietic lineages provides effective lentiviral gene therapy of murine Wiskott-Aldrich Syndrome. Astrakhan A, Sather BD, Ryu BY, Khim S, Singh S, Humblet-Baron S, Ochs HD, Miao CH, Rawlings DJ. Blood. 2012 Mar 19. 10.1182/blood-2011-03-340711 PubMed 22431569.
Backbone
  Vector backbone: pRRLSIN.cppt.PGK-GFP.WPRE Addgene 12252
  Backbone manufacturer: Didier Trono
  Backbone size w/o insert (bp): 6857
  Total vector size (bp): 9312
  Modifications to backbone: PGK GFP removed (EcoRV and BamHI)and replaced with a multiple cloning site. WS1.6-WASp cassette cloned into MluI-SpeI site of new MCS.
  Vector type: Lentiviral
Growth in bacteria
  Bacterial resistance: Ampicillin, 100 μg/mL
  Growth temperature: 37°C
  Growth strain: Stbl3
  Copy number: Low Copy
Gene/Insert
  Gene/Insert name: WASp (alt names: Wiskott-Aldrich Syndrome Protein; WAS)
  Species: H. sapiens (human)
  Insert size (bp): 1509
  Entrez Gene: WAS (a.k.a. IMD2, SCNX, THC, THC1, WASP, WASPA)
  Promoter: WS1.6
  Cloning method: Restriction Enzyme; 5′ cloning site MluI (not destroyed); 3′ cloning site SpeI (not destroyed)
  Sequencing primers: 5′ gatcacgagactagcctcgag; 3′ caacgggccacaactcctc
Resource information
  A portion of this plasmid was derived from a plasmid made by: Backbone is from Addgene plasmid 12252 (Didier Trono)
Terms and licenses: Academic/Nonprofit Terms; Industry Terms: Not Available to Industry
How to cite: pRRL WS1.6 WASp was a gift from David Rawlings (Addgene plasmid # 36250 ; http://n2t.net/addgene:36250 ; RRID:Addgene_36250)
