[The description below was written by a language model from this plasmid's Addgene catalogue record and pLannotate feature annotations shown in this document.]
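Description:
pRRL WS1.6 WASp is a third-generation, self-inactivating HIV-1-based lentiviral transfer plasmid derived from pRRLSIN.cppt.PGK-GFP.WPRE. The original PGK-GFP cassette was removed and replaced with a multiple cloning site, and the WS1.6-WASp cassette was inserted there between MluI and SpeI. In bacteria the roughly 9.3 kb plasmid carries a ColE1/pUC-type origin and is selected through the AmpR β-lactamase gene. The catalogue lists it as low copy and names a recombination-deficient strain for propagation, as is usual for LTR-containing vectors. An f1 origin, an SV40 origin and leftover lac/T7/T3 cloning-vector elements sit in the backbone outside the viral genome.

The viral genome is transcribed in packaging cells from an RSV enhancer/promoter fused to a truncated 5' LTR, which makes production Tat-independent. It contains the Ψ packaging signal with a gag fragment, the Rev response element for nuclear export of full-length RNA, and the cPPT/CTS to aid nuclear import. It ends in a ΔU3 3' LTR followed by an SV40 poly(A) signal; the U3 deletion silences LTR promoter activity after integration. Expression of the payload therefore depends on the internal WS1.6 promoter. The feature table does not annotate this promoter as such, but the roughly 1.6 kb region between the MCS and the coding sequence, where only spurious short human protein-fragment matches are called, presumably corresponds to it. Its origin is not stated in the record. Downstream lies the full human WAS coding sequence (about 1.5 kb), which encodes the Wiskott-Aldrich syndrome protein, a Rho-GTPase effector that controls Arp2/3-driven actin polymerization. A WPRE follows to enhance transcript expression. No tag or reporter is recorded. The associated publication concerns lentiviral gene therapy of murine Wiskott-Aldrich syndrome through WASp expression in hematopoietic lineages.
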