Features (pLannotate 1.2.2; 29 found; start..end, strand, type, name):
      8..229     +  promoter       RSV promoter: Rous sarcoma virus enhancer/promoter
    236..416     +  LTR            5' LTR (truncated): truncated 5' long terminal repeat (LTR) from HIV-1
    460..585     +  misc_feature   HIV-1 Ψ: packaging signal of human immunodeficiency virus type 1
    569..932     +  CDS            HIV-1 gag (fragment): gag protein from human immunodeficiency virus 1; gag
   1027..1363    +  ncRNA          RRE: Accession: RF00036 - HIV Rev response element
   1688..1788    +  CDS            Rev (fragment): human immunodeficiency virus 1 (HIV-1) Rev protein; rev; enhances nuclear export of unspliced and incompletely spliced viral mRNAs
   1807..1924    +  misc_feature   cPPT/CTS: central polypurine tract and central termination sequence of HIV-1
   1944..1967    -  misc_feature   MCS (fragment): pBluescript multiple cloning site
   2415..2504    +  CDS            NANOGNB (fragment): NANGN_HUMAN - Experimental evidence at transcript level: Swiss-Prot protein existence level 2. From Homo sapiens (Human).
   2531..2686    -  CDS            C9orf85 (fragment): CI085_HUMAN - Experimental evidence at protein level: Swiss-Prot protein existence level 1. From Homo sapiens (Human).
   2925..3059    +  CDS            C9orf85 (fragment): CI085_HUMAN - Experimental evidence at protein level: Swiss-Prot protein existence level 1. From Homo sapiens (Human).
   3081..3179    -  CDS            C8orf17 (fragment): MOST1_HUMAN - Experimental evidence at protein level: Swiss-Prot protein existence level 1. May be involved in cell survival, proliferation and progression of cancer cells. From Homo sapiens (Human).
   3643..5148    +  CDS            WAS: WASP_HUMAN - Also known as IMD2. Experimental evidence at protein level: Swiss-Prot protein existence level 1. Effector protein for Rho-type GTPases that regulates actin filament reorganization via its interaction with the Arp2/3 complex (PubMed:12235133, PubMed:12769847, PubMed:16275905). Important for efficient actin polymerization (PubMed:8625410, PubMed:12235133, PubMed:16275905). Possible regulator of lymphocyte and platelet function (PubMed:9405671). Mediates actin filament reorganization and the formation of actin pedestals upon infection by pathogenic bacteria (PubMed:18650809). In add
   5164..5752    +  misc_feature   WPRE: woodchuck hepatitis virus posttranscriptional regulatory element
   5769..5837    +  CDS            nef (fragment): NEF_HV1Z2 - Experimental evidence at protein level: Swiss-Prot protein existence level 1. Extracellular Nef protein targets CD4(+) T-lymphocytes for apoptosis by interacting with CXCR4 surface receptors. From Human immunodeficiency virus type 1 group M subtype D (isolate Z2/CDC-Z34) (HIV-1).
   5839..6072    +  LTR            3' LTR (ΔU3): self-inactivating 3' long terminal repeat (LTR) from HIV-1
   6144..6265    +  polyA_signal   SV40 poly(A) signal: SV40 polyadenylation signal
   6284..6419    +  rep_origin     SV40 ori: SV40 origin of replication
   6452..6470    -  promoter       T7 promoter: promoter for bacteriophage T7 RNA polymerase
   6478..6633    +  CDS            lacZα (fragment): LacZα fragment of β-galactosidase; lacZ fragment
   6641..7096    +  rep_origin     f1 ori (sequence partly withheld): f1 bacteriophage origin of replication; arrow indicates direction of (+) strand synthesis
   7125..7229    +  promoter       AmpR promoter: bla
   7230..8090    +  CDS            AmpR: β-lactamase; bla; confers resistance to ampicillin, carbenicillin, and related antibiotics
   8261..8849    +  rep_origin     ori: high-copy-number ColE1/pMB1/pBR322/pUC origin of replication
   9032..9124    +  CDS            lacI (fragment): lac repressor; lacI; The lac repressor binds to the lac operator to inhibit transcription in E. coli. This inhibition can be relieved by adding lactose or isopropyl-β-D-thiogalactopyranoside (IPTG).
   9137..9158    +  protein_bind   CAP binding site: CAP binding activates transcription in the presence of cAMP. E. coli catabolite activator protein
   9173..9203    +  promoter       lac promoter: promoter for the E. coli lac operon
   9211..9227    +  protein_bind   lac operator: The lac repressor binds to the lac operator to inhibit transcription in E. coli. This inhibition can be relieved by adding lactose or isopropyl-β-D-thiogalactopyranoside (IPTG). lac repressor encoded by lacI
   9272..9290    +  promoter       T3 promoter: promoter for bacteriophage T3 RNA polymerase
>Addgene plasmid #36250 | pRRL WS1.6 WASp | depositor full sequence | sequence record 45368 | pRRL WS1.6 WASp sequence 9310 bps
AGCTTAATGTAGTCTTATGCAATACTCTTGTAGTCTTGCAACATGGTAACGATGAGTTAGCAACATGCCT
TACAAGGAGAGAAAAAGCACCGTGCATGCCGATTGGTGGAAGTAAGGTGGTACGATCGTGCCTTATTAGG
AAGGCAACAGACGGGTCTGACATGGATTGGACGAACCACTGAATTGCCGCATTGCAGAGATATTGTATTT
AAGTGCCTAGCTCGATACAATAAACGGGTCTCTCTGGTTAGACCAGATCTGAGCCTGGGAGCTCTCTGGC
TAACTAGGGAACCCACTGCTTAAGCCTCAATAAAGCTTGCCTTGAGTGCTTCAAGTAGTGTGTGCCCGTC
TGTTGTGTGACTCTGGTAACTAGAGATCCCTCAGACCCTTTTAGTCAGTGTGGAAAATCTCTAGCAGTGG
CGCCCGAACAGGGACCTGAAAGCGAAAGGGAAACCAGAGCTCTCTCGACGCAGGACTCGGCTTGCTGAAG
CGCGCACGGCAAGAGGCGAGGGGCGGCGACTGGTGAGTACGCCAAAAATTTTGACTAGCGGAGGCTAGAA
GGAGAGAGATGGGTGCGAGAGCGTCAGTATTAAGCGGGGGAGAATTAGATCGCGATGGGAAAAAATTCGG
TTAAGGCCAGGGGGAAAGAAAAAATATAAATTAAAACATATAGTATGGGCAAGCAGGGAGCTAGAACGAT
TCGCAGTTAATCCTGGCCTGTTAGAAACATCAGAAGGCTGTAGACAAATACTGGGACAGCTACAACCATC
CCTTCAGACAGGATCAGAAGAACTTAGATCATTATATAATACAGTAGCAACCCTCTATTGTGTGCATCAA
AGGATAGAGATAAAAGACACCAAGGAAGCTTTAGACAAGATAGAGGAAGAGCAAAACAAAAGTAAGACCA
CCGCACAGCAAGCGGCCGCTGATCTTCAGACCTGGAGGAGGAGATATGAGGGACAATTGGAGAAGTGAAT
TATATAAATATAAAGTAGTAAAAATTGAACCATTAGGAGTAGCACCCACCAAGGCAAAGAGAAGAGTGGT
GCAGAGAGAAAAAAGAGCAGTGGGAATAGGAGCTTTGTTCCTTGGGTTCTTGGGAGCAGCAGGAAGCACT
ATGGGCGCAGCCTCAATGACGCTGACGGTACAGGCCAGACAATTATTGTCTGGTATAGTGCAGCAGCAGA
ACAATTTGCTGAGGGCTATTGAGGCGCAACAGCATCTGTTGCAACTCACAGTCTGGGGCATCAAGCAGCT
CCAGGCAAGAATCCTGGCTGTGGAAAGATACCTAAAGGATCAACAGCTCCTGGGGATTTGGGGTTGCTCT
GGAAAACTCATTTGCACCACTGCTGTGCCTTGGAATGCTAGTTGGAGTAATAAATCTCTGGAACAGATTT
GGAATCACACGACCTGGATGGAGTGGGACAGAGAAATTAACAATTACACAAGCTTAATACACTCCTTAAT
TGAAGAATCGCAAAACCAGCAAGAAAAGAATGAACAAGAATTATTGGAATTAGATAAATGGGCAAGTTTG
TGGAATTGGTTTAACATAACAAATTGGCTGTGGTATATAAAATTATTCATAATGATAGTAGGAGGCTTGG
TAGGTTTAAGAATAGTTTTTGCTGTACTTTCTATAGTGAATAGAGTTAGGCAGGGATATTCACCATTATC
GTTTCAGACCCACCTCCCAACCCCGAGGGGACCCGACAGGCCCGAAGGAATAGAAGAAGAAGGTGGAGAG
AGAGACAGAGACAGATCCATTCGATTAGTGAACGGATCTCGACGGTATCGGTTAACTTTTAAAAGAAAAG
GGGGGATTGGGGGGTACAGTGCAGGGGAAAGAATAGTAGACATAATAGCAACAGACATACAAACTAAAGA
ATTACAAAAACAAATTACAAAAATTCAAAATTTTATCGATCACGAGACTAGCCTCGAGAAGCTTGATATC
GAATTCCACGGGGTTGGACGCGTTGCAGTGTTGCTCCCAACAGCAAGAACCAGAAGCAGCCCAAAGGGCT
GTTACAGGAGAATATGGACACCCAGGCTGCACATGCACACCATGGAATGCTGTATGGCAGTGGAAATAAA
TGAACAGCTACCACTATAGGCAAACAGGAATCACAGCAACAGCCAAGAGTGAAGGCGTGGAGGGACGAGA
CCATGCACTCACACCTGGCCTGCCTGGCTCGCACTCCGGGCAAAGGGGTCAGAACAGTGACTGGCACACA
CGTTAAGTGCTATGTGAGTGTTAAGATAAAACTAGGATGTCCAGTGGGGAGAAAGCAAGCCTTTGAAGAT
TATGTGCTTTTACAAACTTCAAGTGCAATGAAAACTAAACAAGATGTTGTTCAGGCATTCATATATGATA
TAAAGTTCCTTTCTTTAAAAAAGGGATGGGCTGGGCACGGTGGCTCACGCCTGTAATTCTAATACTTTGG
GAGGCCGAGGCAGGTGGATCACGAGGTCGAGAAATCGAGACCATCCTGGCCAACATGGTGAAACCCTGTC
TCTACTAAAAATACAAAAAAATTAGCTGGGCGTGGTGGCGTGTGCCTGTAGTCCCAGCTACTTGGGAGGC
TGAGGCAGGAGAGTCACTTGAACCCGGGAGGCAAAGGTTGCAGTGAGCCGAGATCGTGCCACCCGCACTC
CAGCCTGGCGACAGAGTGAGACTCCATCTCAAAAAAAAAAAGAAAAAAAAAAGTATGACAAGCAGAAAGT
AATTTGGGAGCTGCGGGGAGGCAAGGGTAAGGGATGGGGAAGTGGACCAGAGGCATATGCGTCATTGGCA
GTGTCTAAGCACTCACGATAGGCGTGGATCACAGGGGCTCGCTCTGTAATTAAAAGGAAAAGGGTTTTTG
TTGTGTTGTTGTTGTTGCTGTTTTTGAGACAAGGGTCTTGCTCTGTCATCATCCAGGCTGGAGTGCAGTG
GTGCAGTCTCAGCTCACTGCAACCTCCGCCTCCTGGGTTCAAGCGATTCTCCTGCCTCAGCCTCCTGAGC
AGCTAGGACTACAGGTGTGTGCCACCATGCCTGGCTAATTTTTGTATTTTTTAGTGGAAATGGGGTTTTG
CCATGTTGCCCAGGCTCGTCTTGAACTCCTGACCTCAAGTGATCCACTCGTCTCGGCCTCCCAAAGTGCT
GGGATTACAGGTGTGAGCTATTGTCCCCAGCCAAAAGGAAAAGTTTTACTGTAGTAACCCTTCCGGACTA
GGGACCTCGGGCCTCAGCCTCAGGCTACCTAGGTGCTTTAGAAAGGAGGCCACCCAGGCCCATGACTACT
CCTTGCCACAGGGAGCCCCGCACACAGATGTGCTAAGCTCTCGCTGCCAGCCAGAGGGAGGAGGGTCTGA
GCCAGTCAGAAGGAGATGGGCCCCAGAGAGTAAGAAAGGGGGAGGAGGACCCAAGCTGATCCAAAAGGTG
GGTCTAAGCAGTCAAGTGGAGGAGGGTTCCAATCTGATGGCGGAGGGCCCAAGCTCAGCCTAACGAGGAG
GCCAGGCCCACCAAGGGGCCCCTGGAGGACTTGTTTCCCTTGTCCCTTGTGGTTTTTTGCATTTCCTGTT
CCCTTGCTGCTCATTGCGGAAGTTCCTCTTCTTACCCTGCACCCAGAGCCTCGCCAGGATCCAGAAGCCA
CCATGAGTGGGGGCCCAATGGGAGGAAGGCCCGGGGGCCGAGGAGCACCAGCGGTTCAGCAGAACATACC
CTCCACCCTCCTCCAGGACCACGAGAACCAGCGACTCTTTGAGATGCTTGGACGAAAATGCTTGACGCTG
GCCACTGCAGTTGTTCAGCTGTACCTGGCGCTGCCCCCTGGAGCTGAGCACTGGACCAAGGAGCATTGTG
GGGCTGTGTGCTTCGTGAAGGATAACCCCCAGAAGTCCTACTTCATCCGCCTTTACGGCCTTCAGGCTGG
TCGGCTGCTCTGGGAACAGGAGCTGTACTCACAGCTTGTCTACTCCACCCCCACCCCCTTCTTCCACACC
TTCGCTGGAGATGACTGCCAAGCGGGGCTGAACTTTGCAGACGAGGACGAGGCCCAGGCCTTCCGGGCCC
TCGTGCAGGAGAAGATACAAAAAAGGAATCAGAGGCAAAGTGGAGACAGACGCCAGCTACCCCCACCACC
AACACCAGCCAATGAAGAGAGAAGAGGAGGGCTCCCACCCCTGCCCCTGCATCCAGGTGGAGACCAAGGA
GGCCCTCCAGTGGGTCCGCTCTCCCTGGGGCTGGCGACAGTGGACATCCAGAACCCTGACATCACGAGTT
CACGATACCGTGGGCTCCCAGCACCTGGACCTAGCCCAGCTGATAAGAAACGCTCAGGGAAGAAGAAGAT
CAGCAAAGCTGATATTGGTGCACCCAGTGGATTCAAGCATGTCAGCCACGTGGGGTGGGACCCCCAGAAT
GGATTTGACGTGAACAACCTCGACCCAGATCTGCGGAGTCTGTTCTCCAGGGCAGGAATCAGCGAGGCCC
AGCTCACCGACGCCGAGACCTCTAAACTTATCTACGACTTCATTGAGGACCAGGGTGGGCTGGAGGCTGT
GCGGCAGGAGATGAGGCGCCAGGAGCCACTTCCGCCGCCCCCACCGCCATCTCGAGGAGGGAACCAGCTC
CCCCGGCCCCCTATTGTGGGGGGTAACAAGGGTCGTTCTGGTCCACTGCCCCCTGTACCTTTGGGGATTG
CCCCACCCCCACCAACACCCCGGGGACCCCCACCCCCAGGCCGAGGGGGCCCTCCACCACCACCCCCTCC
AGCTACTGGACGTTCTGGACCACTGCCCCCTCCACCCCCTGGAGCTGGTGGGCCACCCATGCCACCACCA
CCGCCACCACCGCCACCGCCGCCCAGCTCCGGGAATGGACCAGCCCCTCCCCCACTCCCTCCTGCTCTGG
TGCCTGCCGGGGGCCTGGCCCCTGGTGGGGGTCGGGGAGCGCTTTTGGATCAAATCCGGCAGGGAATTCA
GCTGAACAAGACCCCTGGGGCCCCAGAGAGCTCAGCGCTGCAGCCACCACCTCAGAGCTCAGAGGGACTG
GTGGGGGCCCTGATGCACGTGATGCAGAAGAGAAGCAGAGCCATCCACTCCTCCGACGAAGGGGAGGACC
AGGCTGGCGATGAAGATGAAGATGATGAATGGGATGACTGAACTAGTGTCGACAATCAACCTCTGGATTA
CAAAATTTGTGAAAGATTGACTGGTATTCTTAACTATGTTGCTCCTTTTACGCTATGTGGATACGCTGCT
TTAATGCCTTTGTATCATGCTATTGCTTCCCGTATGGCTTTCATTTTCTCCTCCTTGTATAAATCCTGGT
TGCTGTCTCTTTATGAGGAGTTGTGGCCCGTTGTCAGGCAACGTGGCGTGGTGTGCACTGTGTTTGCTGA
CGCAACCCCCACTGGTTGGGGCATTGCCACCACCTGTCAGCTCCTTTCCGGGACTTTCGCTTTCCCCCTC
CCTATTGCCACGGCGGAACTCATCGCCGCCTGCCTTGCCCGCTGCTGGACAGGGGCTCGGCTGTTGGGCA
CTGACAATTCCGTGGTGTTGTCGGGGAAGCTGACGTCCTTTCCATGGCTGCTCGCCTGTGTTGCCACCTG
GATTCTGCGCGGGACGTCCTTCTGCTACGTCCCTTCGGCCCTCAATCCAGCGGACCTTCCTTCCCGCGGC
CTGCTGCCGGCTCTGCGGCCTCTTCCGCGTCTTCGCCTTCGCCCTCAGACGAGTCGGATCTCCCTTTGGG
CCGCCTCCCCGCCTGGAATTCGAGCTCGGTACCTTTAAGACCAATGACTTACAAGGCAGCTGTAGATCTT
AGCCACTTTTTAAAAGAAAAGGGGGGACTGGAAGGGCTAATTCACTCCCAACGAAGACAAGATCTGCTTT
TTGCTTGTACTGGGTCTCTCTGGTTAGACCAGATCTGAGCCTGGGAGCTCTCTGGCTAACTAGGGAACCC
ACTGCTTAAGCCTCAATAAAGCTTGCCTTGAGTGCTTCAAGTAGTGTGTGCCCGTCTGTTGTGTGACTCT
GGTAACTAGAGATCCCTCAGACCCTTTTAGTCAGTGTGGAAAATCTCTAGCAGTAGTAGTTCATGTCATC
TTATTATTCAGTATTTATAACTTGCAAAGAAATGAATATCAGAGAGTGAGAGGAACTTGTTTATTGCAGC
TTATAATGGTTACAAATAAAGCAATAGCATCACAAATTTCACAAATAAAGCATTTTTTTCACTGCATTCT
AGTTGTGGTTTGTCCAAACTCATCAATGTATCTTATCATGTCTGGCTCTAGCTATCCCGCCCCTAACTCC
GCCCAGTTCCGCCCATTCTCCGCCCCATGGCTGACTAATTTTTTTTATTTATGCAGAGGCCGAGGCCGCC
TCGGCCTCTGAGCTATTCCAGAAGTAGTGAGGAGGCTTTTTTGGAGGCCTAGGCTTTTGCGTCGAGACGT
ACCCAATTCGCCCTATAGTGAGTCGTATTACGCGCGCTCACTGGCCGTCGTTTTACAACGTCGTGACTGG
GAAAACCCTGGCGTTACCCAACTTAATCGCCTTGCAGCACATCCCCCTTTCGCCAGCTGGCGTAATAGCG
AAGAGGCCCGCACCGATCGCCCTTCCCAACAGTTGCGCAGCCTGAATGGCGAATGGCGCG
[124 nt withheld, positions 6641-6764]
C
[91 nt withheld, positions 6766-6856]
A
[49 nt withheld, positions 6858-6906]
CCTTTGACGTTGGAGTCCACGTTCTTT
[37 nt withheld, positions 6934-6970]
ACCCTATCTCGGTCTATTCTTTTGATTTATAAGGGATTTTGCCGATTTCGGCCTATTGGTTAAAAAATGA
GCTGATTTAACAAAAATTTAACGCGAATTTTAACAAAATATTAACGTTTACAATTTCCCAGGTGGCACTT
TTCGGGGAAATGTGCGCGGAACCCCTATTTGTTTATTTTTCTAAATACATTCAAATATGTATCCGCTCAT
GAGACAATAACCCTGATAAATGCTTCAATAATATTGAAAAAGGAAGAGTATGAGTATTCAACATTTCCGT
GTCGCCCTTATTCCCTTTTTTGCGGCATTTTGCCTTCCTGTTTTTGCTCACCCAGAAACGCTGGTGAAAG
TAAAAGATGCTGAAGATCAGTTGGGTGCACGAGTGGGTTACATCGAACTGGATCTCAACAGCGGTAAGAT
CCTTGAGAGTTTTCGCCCCGAAGAACGTTTTCCAATGATGAGCACTTTTAAAGTTCTGCTATGTGGCGCG
GTATTATCCCGTATTGACGCCGGGCAAGAGCAACTCGGTCGCCGCATACACTATTCTCAGAATGACTTGG
TTGAGTACTCACCAGTCACAGAAAAGCATCTTACGGATGGCATGACAGTAAGAGAATTATGCAGTGCTGC
CATAACCATGAGTGATAACACTGCGGCCAACTTACTTCTGACAACGATCGGAGGACCGAAGGAGCTAACC
GCTTTTTTGCACAACATGGGGGATCATGTAACTCGCCTTGATCGTTGGGAACCGGAGCTGAATGAAGCCA
TACCAAACGACGAGCGTGACACCACGATGCCTGTAGCAATGGCAACAACGTTGCGCAAACTATTAACTGG
CGAACTACTTACTCTAGCTTCCCGGCAACAATTAATAGACTGGATGGAGGCGGATAAAGTTGCAGGACCA
CTTCTGCGCTCGGCCCTTCCGGCTGGCTGGTTTATTGCTGATAAATCTGGAGCCGGTGAGCGTGGGTCTC
GCGGTATCATTGCAGCACTGGGGCCAGATGGTAAGCCCTCCCGTATCGTAGTTATCTACACGACGGGGAG
TCAGGCAACTATGGATGAACGAAATAGACAGATCGCTGAGATAGGTGCCTCACTGATTAAGCATTGGTAA
CTGTCAGACCAAGTTTACTCATATATACTTTAGATTGATTTAAAACTTCATTTTTAATTTAAAAGGATCT
AGGTGAAGATCCTTTTTGATAATCTCATGACCAAAATCCCTTAACGTGAGTTTTCGTTCCACTGAGCGTC
AGACCCCGTAGAAAAGATCAAAGGATCTTCTTGAGATCCTTTTTTTCTGCGCGTAATCTGCTGCTTGCAA
ACAAAAAAACCACCGCTACCAGCGGTGGTTTGTTTGCCGGATCAAGAGCTACCAACTCTTTTTCCGAAGG
TAACTGGCTTCAGCAGAGCGCAGATACCAAATACTGTCCTTCTAGTGTAGCCGTAGTTAGGCCACCACTT
CAAGAACTCTGTAGCACCGCCTACATACCTCGCTCTGCTAATCCTGTTACCAGTGGCTGCTGCCAGTGGC
GATAAGTCGTGTCTTACCGGGTTGGACTCAAGACGATAGTTACCGGATAAGGCGCAGCGGTCGGGCTGAA
CGGGGGGTTCGTGCACACAGCCCAGCTTGGAGCGAACGACCTACACCGAACTGAGATACCTACAGCGTGA
GCTATGAGAAAGCGCCACGCTTCCCGAAGGGAGAAAGGCGGACAGGTATCCGGTAAGCGGCAGGGTCGGA
ACAGGAGAGCGCACGAGGGAGCTTCCAGGGGGAAACGCCTGGTATCTTTATAGTCCTGTCGGGTTTCGCC
ACCTCTGACTTGAGCGTCGATTTTTGTGATGCTCGTCAGGGGGGCGGAGCCTATGGAAAAACGCCAGCAA
CGCGGCCTTTTTACGGTTCCTGGCCTTTTGCTGGCCTTTTGCTCACATGTTCTTTCCTGCGTTATCCCCT
GATTCTGTGGATAACCGTATTACCGCCTTTGAGTGAGCTGATACCGCTCGCCGCAGCCGAACGACCGAGC
GCAGCGAGTCAGTGAGCGAGGAAGCGGAAGAGCGCCCAATACGCAAACCGCCTCTCCCCGCGCGTTGGCC
GATTCATTAATGCAGCTGGCACGACAGGTTTCCCGACTGGAAAGCGGGCAGTGAGCGCAACGCAATTAAT
GTGAGTTAGCTCACTCATTAGGCACCCCAGGCTTTACACTTTATGCTTCCGGCTCGTATGTTGTGTGGAA
TTGTGAGCGGATAACAATTTCACACAGGAAACAGCTATGACCATGATTACGCCAAGCGCGCAATTAACCC
TCACTAAAGGGAACAAAAGCTGGAGCTGCA
