>Addgene plasmid #36250 | pRRL WS1.6 WASp | addgene partial sequence | sequence record 46889 | WPRE-R 5'-CATAGCGTAAAAGGAGCAACA-3'
TTTTGTAATCCAGAGGTTGATTGTCGACACTAGTTCAGTCATCCCATTCATCATCTTCATCTTCATCGCC
AGCCTGGTCCTCCCCTTCGTCGGAGGAGTGGATGGCTCTGCTTCTCTTCTGCATCACGTGCATCAGGGCC
CCCACCAGTCCCTCTGAGCTCTGAGGTGGTGGCTGCAGCGCTGAGCTCTCTGGGGCCCCAGGGGTCTTGT
TCAGCTGAATTCCCTGCCGGATTTGATCCAAAAGCGCTCCCCGACCCCCACCAGGGGCCAGGCCCCCGGC
AGGCACCAGAGCAGGAGGGAGTGGGGGAGGGGCTGGTCCATTCCCGGAGCTGGGCGGCGGTGGCGGTGGT
GGCGGTGGTGGTGGCATGGGTGGCCCACCAGCTCCAGGGGGTGGAGGGGGCAGTGGTCCAGAACGTCCAG
TAGCTGGAGGGGGTGGTGGTGGAGGGCCCCCTCGGCCTGGGGGTGGGGGTCCCCGGGGTGTTGGTGGGGG
TGGGGCAATCCCCAAAGGTACAGGGGGCAGTGGACCAGAACGACCCTTGTTACCCCCCACAATAGGGGGC
CGGGGGAGCTGGTTCCCTCCTCGAGATGGCGGTGGGGGCGGCGGAAGTGGCTCCTGGCGCCTCATCTCCT
GCCGCACAGCCTCCAGCCCACCCT
