>Addgene plasmid #36250 | pRRL WS1.6 WASp | addgene partial sequence | sequence record 46890 | pRRL5primeMCS-F 5'-tgaacggatctcgacggtat-3'
TGGGGGGTACAGTGCAGGGGAAAGAATAGTAGACATAATAGCAACAGACATACAAACTAAAGAATTACAA
AAACAAATTACAAAAATTCAAAATTTTATCGATCACGAGACTAGCCTCGAGAAGCTTGATATCGAATTCC
ACGGGGTTGGACGCGTTGCAGTGTTGCTCCCAACAGCAAGAACCAGAAGCAGCCCAAAGGGCTGTTACAG
GAGAATATGGACACCCAGGCTGCACATGCACACCATGGAATGCTGTATGGCAGTGGAAATAAATGAACAG
CTACCACTATAGGCAAACAGGAATCACAGCAACAGCCAAGAGTGAAGGCGTGGAGGGACGAGACCATGCA
CTCACACCTGGCCTGCCTGGCTCGCACTCCGGGCAAAGGGGTCAGAACAGTGACTGGCACACACGTTAAG
TGCTATGTGAGTGTTAAGATAAAACTAGGATGTCCAGTGGGGAGAAAGCAAGCCTTTGAAGATTATGTGC
TTTTACAAACTTCAAGTGCAATGAAAACTAAACAAGATGTTGTTCAGGCATTCATATATGATATAAAGTT
CCTTTCTTTAAAAAAGGGATGGGCTGGGCACGGTGGCTCACGCCTGTAATTCTAATACTTTGGGAGGCCG
AGGCAGGTGGATCACGAGGTCGAGAAATCGAGACCATCCTGGCCAACATGGTGAAACCCTGTCTCTACTA
AAA
